LOCUS       Exported 5934 bp ds-DNA circular SYN 12-MAY-2021
DEFINITION  synthetic circular DNA
ACCESSION   .
VERSION     .
KEYWORDS    pGL2-Mcl-1 mut
SOURCE      synthetic DNA construct
  ORGANISM  synthetic DNA construct
REFERENCE   1 (bases 1 to 5934)
  AUTHORS   Ricci MS, Kim SH, Ogi K, Plastaras JP, Ling J, Wang W, Jin Z, Liu
            YY, Dicker DT, Chiao PJ, Flaherty KT, Smith CD, El-Deiry WS
  TITLE     Reduction of TRAIL-induced Mcl-1 and cIAP2 by c-Myc or sorafenib
            sensitizes resistant human cancer cells to TRAIL-induced death.
  JOURNAL   Cancer Cell. 2007 Jul . 12(1):66-80.
  PUBMED    17613437
REFERENCE   2 (bases 1 to 5934)
  AUTHORS   .
  TITLE     Direct Submission
  JOURNAL   Exported May 12, 2021 from SnapGene Server 1.1.58
            http://www.snapgene.com
FEATURES             Location/Qualifiers
     source          1..5934
                     /organism="synthetic DNA construct"
                     /mol_type="other DNA"
     CDS             432..2084
                     /codon_start=1
                     /gene="luc"
                     /product="firefly luciferase"
                     /label=luciferase
                     /translation="MEDAKNIKKGPAPFYPLEDGTAGEQLHKAMKRYALVPGTIAFTDA
                     HIEVNITYAEYFEMSVRLAEAMKRYGLNTNHRIVVCSENSLQFFMPVLGALFIGVAVAP
                     ANDIYNERELLNSMNISQPTVVFVSKKGLQKILNVQKKLPIIQKIIIMDSKTDYQGFQS
                     MYTFVTSHLPPGFNEYDFVPESFDRDKTIALIMNSSGSTGLPKGVALPHRTACVRFSHA
                     RDPIFGNQIIPDTAILSVVPFHHGFGMFTTLGYLICGFRVVLMYRFEEELFLRSLQDYK
                     IQSALLVPTLFSFFAKSTLIDKYDLSNLHEIASGGAPLSKEVGEAVAKRFHLPGIRQGY
                     GLTETTSAILITPEGDDKPGAVGKVVPFFEAKVVDLDTGKTLGVNQRGELCVRGPMIMS
                     GYVNNPEATNALIDKDGWLHSGDIAYWDEDEHFFIVDRLKSLIKYKGYQVAPAELESIL
                     LQHPNIFDAGVAGLPDDDAGELPAAVVVLEHGKTMTEKEIVDYVASQVTTAKKLRGGVV
                     FVDEVPKGLTGKLDARKIREILIKAKKGGKSKL"
     primer_bind     complement(498..516)
                     /label=LucNrev
                     /note="Firefly luciferase, reverse primer"
     intron          2325..2390
                     /label=small t intron
                     /note="SV40 (simian virus 40) small t antigen intron"
     CDS             2520..2540
                     /codon_start=1
                     /product="nuclear localization signal of SV40 (simian virus
                     40) large T antigen"
                     /label=SV40 NLS
                     /translation="PKKKRKV"
     polyA_signal    2965..3099
                     /label=SV40 poly(A) signal
                     /note="SV40 polyadenylation signal"
     primer_bind     complement(3241..3258)
                     /label=L4440
                     /note="L4440 vector, forward primer"
     rep_origin      complement(3412..4000)
                     /direction=LEFT
                     /label=ori
                     /note="high-copy-number ColE1/pMB1/pBR322/pUC origin of
                     replication"
     primer_bind     complement(3492..3511)
                     /label=pBR322ori-F
                     /note="pBR322 origin, forward primer"
     CDS             complement(4171..5031)
                     /codon_start=1
                     /gene="bla"
                     /product="beta-lactamase"
                     /label=AmpR
                     /note="confers resistance to ampicillin, carbenicillin, and
                     related antibiotics"
                     /translation="MSIQHFRVALIPFFAAFCLPVFAHPETLVKVKDAEDQLGARVGYI
                     ELDLNSGKILESFRPEERFPMMSTFKVLLCGAVLSRIDAGQEQLGRRIHYSQNDLVEYS
                     PVTEKHLTDGMTVRELCSAAITMSDNTAANLLLTTIGGPKELTAFLHNMGDHVTRLDRW
                     EPELNEAIPNDERDTTMPVAMATTLRKLLTGELLTLASRQQLIDWMEADKVAGPLLRSA
                     LPAGWFIADKSGAGERGSRGIIAALGPDGKPSRIVVIYTTGSQATMDERNRQIAEIGAS
                     LIKHW"
     primer_bind     4794..4813
                     /label=Amp-R
                     /note="Ampicillin resistance gene, reverse primer"
     promoter        complement(5032..5136)
                     /gene="bla"
                     /label=AmpR promoter
     rep_origin      5163..5618
                     /direction=RIGHT
                     /label=f1 ori
                     /note="f1 bacteriophage origin of replication; arrow
                     indicates direction of (+) strand synthesis"
     primer_bind     complement(5250..5269)
                     /label=F1ori-R
                     /note="F1 origin, reverse primer"
     primer_bind     5460..5481
                     /label=F1ori-F
                     /note="F1 origin, forward primer"
     polyA_signal    5808..5929
                     /label=SV40 poly(A) signal
                     /note="SV40 polyadenylation signal"
ORIGIN
        1 ctgtaactga gctaacataa cccgggaggt accgagctct tacgcgtgct agctcgagcc
       61 caggagctct gggaggaccc caggcgctcg gagccgccgt tacgtaaccg gcactcagag
      121 cctccgaaga ccggaaggcc ccgctcaggc cccggccccg gccccggccc cgccccggcc
      181 cggccgggca gctggtaggt gccgtgcgca accctccgga agctgccgcc cctttcccct
      241 tttatgggaa tacttttttt aaaaaaaaag agttcgctgg cgccaccccg taggactggc
      301 cgccctaaaa ccgtgataaa ggagctgctc gccacttctc acttccgctt ccttccagta
      361 aggagtcgtt gtcttcccca gttttctcag ccaggcggcg gcaagcttgg cattccggta
      421 ctgttggtaa aatggaagac gccaaaaaca taaagaaagg cccggcgcca ttctatcctc
      481 tagaggatgg aaccgctgga gagcaactgc ataaggctat gaagagatac gccctggttc
      541 ctggaacaat tgcttttaca gatgcacata tcgaggtgaa catcacgtac gcggaatact
      601 tcgaaatgtc cgttcggttg gcagaagcta tgaaacgata tgggctgaat acaaatcaca
      661 gaatcgtcgt atgcagtgaa aactctcttc aattctttat gccggtgttg ggcgcgttat
      721 ttatcggagt tgcagttgcg cccgcgaacg acatttataa tgaacgtgaa ttgctcaaca
      781 gtatgaacat ttcgcagcct accgtagtgt ttgtttccaa aaaggggttg caaaaaattt
      841 tgaacgtgca aaaaaaatta ccaataatcc agaaaattat tatcatggat tctaaaacgg
      901 attaccaggg atttcagtcg atgtacacgt tcgtcacatc tcatctacct cccggtttta
      961 atgaatacga ttttgtacca gagtcctttg atcgtgacaa aacaattgca ctgataatga
     1021 attcctctgg atctactggg ttacctaagg gtgtggccct tccgcataga actgcctgcg
     1081 tcagattctc gcatgccaga gatcctattt ttggcaatca aatcattccg gatactgcga
     1141 ttttaagtgt tgttccattc catcacggtt ttggaatgtt tactacactc ggatatttga
     1201 tatgtggatt tcgagtcgtc ttaatgtata gatttgaaga agagctgttt ttacgatccc
     1261 ttcaggatta caaaattcaa agtgcgttgc tagtaccaac cctattttca ttcttcgcca
     1321 aaagcactct gattgacaaa tacgatttat ctaatttaca cgaaattgct tctgggggcg
     1381 cacctctttc gaaagaagtc ggggaagcgg ttgcaaaacg cttccatctt ccagggatac
     1441 gacaaggata tgggctcact gagactacat cagctattct gattacaccc gagggggatg
     1501 ataaaccggg cgcggtcggt aaagttgttc cattttttga agcgaaggtt gtggatctgg
     1561 ataccgggaa aacgctgggc gttaatcaga gaggcgaatt atgtgtcaga ggacctatga
     1621 ttatgtccgg ttatgtaaac aatccggaag cgaccaacgc cttgattgac aaggatggat
     1681 ggctacattc tggagacata gcttactggg acgaagacga acacttcttc atagttgacc
     1741 gcttgaagtc tttaattaaa tacaaaggat atcaggtggc ccccgctgaa ttggaatcga
     1801 tattgttaca acaccccaac atcttcgacg cgggcgtggc aggtcttccc gacgatgacg
     1861 ccggtgaact tcccgccgcc gttgttgttt tggagcacgg aaagacgatg acggaaaaag
     1921 agatcgtgga ttacgtcgcc agtcaagtaa caaccgcgaa aaagttgcgc ggaggagttg
     1981 tgtttgtgga cgaagtaccg aaaggtctta ccggaaaact cgacgcaaga aaaatcagag
     2041 agatcctcat aaaggccaag aagggcggaa agtccaaatt gtaaaatgta actgtattca
     2101 gcgatgacga aattcttagc tattgtaata ctgcgatgag tggcagggcg gggcgtaatt
     2161 tttttaaggc agttattggt gcccttaaac gcctggttgc tacgcctgaa taagtgataa
     2221 taagcggatg aatggcagaa attcgccgga tctttgtgaa ggaaccttac ttctgtggtg
     2281 tgacataatt ggacaaacta cctacagaga tttaaagctc taaggtaaat ataaaatttt
     2341 taagtgtata atgtgttaaa ctactgattc taattgtttg tgtattttag attccaacct
     2401 atggaactga tgaatgggag cagtggtgga atgcctttaa tgaggaaaac ctgttttgct
     2461 cagaagaaat gccatctagt gatgatgagg ctactgctga ctctcaacat tctactcctc
     2521 caaaaaagaa gagaaaggta gaagacccca aggactttcc ttcagaattg ctaagttttt
     2581 tgagtcatgc tgtgtttagt aatagaactc ttgcttgctt tgctatttac accacaaagg
     2641 aaaaagctgc actgctatac aagaaaatta tggaaaaata ttctgtaacc tttataagta
     2701 ggcataacag ttataatcat aacatactgt tttttcttac tccacacagg catagagtgt
     2761 ctgctattaa taactatgct caaaaattgt gtacctttag ctttttaatt tgtaaagggg
     2821 ttaataagga atatttgatg tatagtgcct tgactagaga tcataatcag ccataccaca
     2881 tttgtagagg ttttacttgc tttaaaaaac ctcccacacc tccccctgaa cctgaaacat
     2941 aaaatgaatg caattgttgt tgttaacttg tttattgcag cttataatgg ttacaaataa
     3001 agcaatagca tcacaaattt cacaaataaa gcattttttt cactgcattc tagttgtggt
     3061 ttgtccaaac tcatcaatgt atcttatcat gtctggatcc gtcgaccgat gcccttgaga
     3121 gccttcaacc cagtcagctc cttccggtgg gcgcggggca tgactatcgt cgccgcactt
     3181 atgactgtct tctttatcat gcaactcgta ggacaggtgc cggcagcgct cttccgcttc
     3241 ctcgctcact gactcgctgc gctcggtcgt tcggctgcgg cgagcggtat cagctcactc
     3301 aaaggcggta atacggttat ccacagaatc aggggataac gcaggaaaga acatgtgagc
     3361 aaaaggccag caaaaggcca ggaaccgtaa aaaggccgcg ttgctggcgt ttttccatag
     3421 gctccgcccc cctgacgagc atcacaaaaa tcgacgctca agtcagaggt ggcgaaaccc
     3481 gacaggacta taaagatacc aggcgtttcc ccctggaagc tccctcgtgc gctctcctgt
     3541 tccgaccctg ccgcttaccg gatacctgtc cgcctttctc ccttcgggaa gcgtggcgct
     3601 ttctcatagc tcacgctgta ggtatctcag ttcggtgtag gtcgttcgct ccaagctggg
     3661 ctgtgtgcac gaaccccccg ttcagcccga ccgctgcgcc ttatccggta actatcgtct
     3721 tgagtccaac ccggtaagac acgacttatc gccactggca gcagccactg gtaacaggat
     3781 tagcagagcg aggtatgtag gcggtgctac agagttcttg aagtggtggc ctaactacgg
     3841 ctacactaga agaacagtat ttggtatctg cgctctgctg aagccagtta ccttcggaaa
     3901 aagagttggt agctcttgat ccggcaaaca aaccaccgct ggtagcggtg gtttttttgt
     3961 ttgcaagcag cagattacgc gcagaaaaaa aggatctcaa gaagatcctt tgatcttttc
     4021 tacggggtct gacgctcagt ggaacgaaaa ctcacgttaa gggattttgg tcatgagatt
     4081 atcaaaaagg atcttcacct agatcctttt aaattaaaaa tgaagtttta aatcaatcta
     4141 aagtatatat gagtaaactt ggtctgacag ttaccaatgc ttaatcagtg aggcacctat
     4201 ctcagcgatc tgtctatttc gttcatccat agttgcctga ctccccgtcg tgtagataac
     4261 tacgatacgg gagggcttac catctggccc cagtgctgca atgataccgc gagacccacg
     4321 ctcaccggct ccagatttat cagcaataaa ccagccagcc ggaagggccg agcgcagaag
     4381 tggtcctgca actttatccg cctccatcca gtctattaat tgttgccggg aagctagagt
     4441 aagtagttcg ccagttaata gtttgcgcaa cgttgttgcc attgctacag gcatcgtggt
     4501 gtcacgctcg tcgtttggta tggcttcatt cagctccggt tcccaacgat caaggcgagt
     4561 tacatgatcc cccatgttgt gcaaaaaagc ggttagctcc ttcggtcctc cgatcgttgt
     4621 cagaagtaag ttggccgcag tgttatcact catggttatg gcagcactgc ataattctct
     4681 tactgtcatg ccatccgtaa gatgcttttc tgtgactggt gagtactcaa ccaagtcatt
     4741 ctgagaatag tgtatgcggc gaccgagttg ctcttgcccg gcgtcaatac gggataatac
     4801 cgcgccacat agcagaactt taaaagtgct catcattgga aaacgttctt cggggcgaaa
     4861 actctcaagg atcttaccgc tgttgagatc cagttcgatg taacccactc gtgcacccaa
     4921 ctgatcttca gcatctttta ctttcaccag cgtttctggg tgagcaaaaa caggaaggca
     4981 aaatgccgca aaaaagggaa taagggcgac acggaaatgt tgaatactca tactcttcct
     5041 ttttcaatat tattgaagca tttatcaggg ttattgtctc atgagcggat acatatttga
     5101 atgtatttag aaaaataaac aaataggggt tccgcgcaca tttccccgaa aagtgccacc
     5161 tgnnnnnnnn nnnnnnnnnn nnnnnnnnnn nnnnnnnnnn nnnnnnnnnn nnnnnnnnnn
     5221 nnnnnnnnnn nnnnnnnnnn nnnnnnnnnn nnnnnnnnnn nnnnnnnnnn nnnnnnnnnn
     5281 nnnnnncnnn nnnnnnnnnn nnnnnnnnnn nnnnnnnnnn nnnnnnnnnn nnnnnnnnnn
     5341 nnnnnnnnnn nnnnnnnnnn nnnnnnnnnn nnnnnnnnan nnnnnnnnnn nnnnnnnnnn
     5401 nnnnnnnnnn nnnnnnnnnn nnnnnnnncc tttgacgttg gagtccacgt tctttaatag
     5461 tggactcttg ttccaaactg gaacaacact caaccctatc tcggtctatt cttttgattt
     5521 ataagggatt ttgccgattt cggcctattg gttaaaaaat gagctgattt aacaaaaatt
     5581 taacgcgaat tttaacaaaa tattaacgct tacaatttgc cattcgccat tcaggctgcg
     5641 caactgttgg gaagggcgat cggtgcgggc ctcttcgcta ttacgccagc ccaagctacc
     5701 atgataagta agtaatatta aggtacgtgg aggttttact tgctttaaaa aacctcccac
     5761 acctccccct gaacctgaaa cataaaatga atgcaattgt tgttgttaac ttgtttattg
     5821 cagcttataa tggttacaaa taaagcaata gcatcacaaa tttcacaaat aaagcatttt
     5881 tttcactgca ttctagttgt ggtttgtcca aactcatcaa tgtatcttat ggta
//
